>Addgene plasmid #167351 | Seattle_IPDA_control_17_005 | addgene full sequence | sequence record 330499 | Addgene NGS Result
AGCGGAAGAGCGCCCAATACGCAAACCGCCTCTCCCCGCGCGTTGGCCGATTCATTAATGCAGCTGGCAC
GACAGGTTTCCCGACTGGAAAGCGGGCAGTGAGCGCAACGCAATTAATGTGAGTTAGCTCACTCATTAGG
CACCCCAGGCTTTACACTTTATGCTTCCGGCTCGTATGTTGTGTGGAATTGTGAGCGGATAACAATTTCA
CACAGGAAACAGCTATGACCATGATTACGCCACGAGTCGCAGCACAGCTCGCTGGTCCAGAACTGATCCA
TGGGTCGACCCTGCAGGTGAGGAGCTCTTCGTCGCTGTCTCCGCTTCTTCCTGCCATAGGAGATGCCTAA
GCCTTTTGTTATGAAACAAACCTGCAGGTTAATTAAATGCATGGTACCCTAATTCTCCCCCGCTTAATAC
TGACGCTCTCGCACCCATCTCTCTCCTTCTAGCCTCCGCTAGTCGGTACCCCATGGATCTGTCGCCCGTC
TCAAACGCAACCCTCCGGCGGCGGCGATCGGGTCAGCTCATCGATGAATCGCTATCCATCGTCATCGCGT
TGCACTGGCCGTCGTTTTACAACGTCGTGACTGGGAAAACCCTGGCGTTACCCAACTTAATCGCCTTGCA
GCACATCCCCCTTTCGCCAGCTGGCGTAATAGCGATGAGGCCCGCACCGATCGCCCTTCCCAACAGTTGC
GCAGCCTGAATGGCGAATGGCGCCTGATGCGGTATTTTCTCCTTACGCATCTGTGCGGTATTTCACACCG
CATTTGGTGCACTCTCAGTACAATCTGCTCTGATGCCGCATAGTTAAGCCAGCCCCGACACCCGCCAACA
CCCGCTGACGCGCCCTGACGGGCTTGTCTGCTCCCGGCATCCGCTTACAGACAAGCTGTGACCGTCTCCG
GGAGCTGCATGTGTCAGAGGTTTTCACCGTCATCACCGAAACGCGCGAGACGAAAGGGCCTCGTGATACG
CCTATTTTTATAGGTTAATGTCATGATAATAATGGTTTCTTAGACGTCAGGTGGCACTTTTCGGGGAAAT
GTGCGCGGAACCCCTATTTGTTTATTTTTCTAAATACATTCAAATATGTATCCGCTCATGAGACAATAAC
CCTGATAAATGCTTCAATAATATTGAAAAAGGTAGAGTATGAGTATTCAACATTTCCGTGTCGCCCTTAT
TCCCTTTTTTGCGGCATTTTGCCTTCCTGTTTTTGCTCACCCAGAAACGCTGGTGAAAGTAAAAGATGCT
GAAGATCAGTTGGGTGCACGAGTGGGTTACATCGAACTGGATCTCAACAGCGGTAAGATCCTTGAGAGTT
TTCGCCCCGAAGAACGTTTTCCAATGATGAGCACTTTTAAAGTTCTGCTATGTGGCGCGGTATTATCCCG
TATTGACGCCGGGCAAGAGCAACTCGGTCGCCGCATACACTATTCTCAGAATGACTTGGTTGAGTACTCA
CCAGTCACAGAAAAGCATCTTACGGATGGCATGACAGTAAGAGAATTATGCAGTGCTGCCATAACCATGA
GTGATAACACTGCGGCCAACTTACTTCTGACAACGATCGGAGGACCGAAGGAGCTAACCGCTTTTTTGCA
CAACATGGGGGATCATGTAACTCGCCTTGATCGTTGGGAACCGGAGCTGAATGAAGCCATACCAAACGAC
GAGCGTGACACCACGATGCCTGTAGCAATGGCAACAACGTTGCGCAAACTATTAACTGGCGAACTACTTA
CTCTAGCTTCCCGGCAACAATTAATAGACTGGATGGAGGCGGATAAAGTTGCAGGACCACTTCTGCGCTC
GGCCCTTCCGGCTGGCTGGTTTATTGCTGATAAATCTGGAGCCGGTGAGCGTGGGTCTCGCGGTATCATT
GCAGCACTGGGGCCAGATGGTAAGCCCTCCCGTATCGTAGTTATCTACACGACGGGGAGTCAGGCAACTA
TGGATGAACGAAATAGACAGATCGCTGAGATAGGTGCCTCACTGATTAAGCATTGGTAACTGTCAGACCA
AGTTTACTCATATATACTTTAGATTGATTTAAAACTTCATTTTTAATTTAAAAGGATCTAGGTGAAGATC
CTTTTTGATAATCTCATGACCAAAATCCCTTAACGTGAGTTTTCGTTCCACTGAGCGTCAGACCCCGTAG
AAAAGATCAAAGGATCTTCTTGAGATCCTTTTTTTCTGCGCGTAATCTGCTGCTTGCAAACAAAAAAACC
ACCGCTACCAGCGGTGGTTTGTTTGCCGGATCAAGAGCTACCAACTCTTTTTCCGAAGGTAACTGGCTTC
AGCAGAGCGCAGATACCAAATACTGTTCTTCTAGTGTAGCCGTAGTTAGGCCACCACTTCAAGAACTCTG
TAGCACCGCCTACATACCTCGCTCTGCTAATCCTGTTACCAGTGGCTGCTGCCAGTGGCGATAAGTCGTG
TCTTACCGGGTTGGACTCAAGACGATAGTTACCGGATAAGGCGCAGCGGTCGGGCTGAACGGGGGGTTCG
TGCACACAGCCCAGCTTGGAGCGAACGACCTACACCGAACTGAGATACCTACAGCGTGAGCTATGAGAAA
GCGCCACGCTTCCCGAAGGGAGAAAGGCGGACAGGTATCCGGTAAGCGACAGGGTCGGAACAGGAGAGCG
CACGAGGGAGCTTCCAGGGGGAAACGCCTGGTATCTTTATAGTCCTGTCGGGTTTCGCCACCTCTGACTT
GAGCGTCGATTTTTGTGATGCTCGTCAGGGGGGCGGAGCCTATGGAAAAACGCCAGCAACGCGGCCTTTT
TACGGTTCCTGGCCTTTTGCTGGCCTTTTGCTCACATGTTCTTTCCTGCGTTATCCCCTGATTCTGTGGA
TAACCGTATTACCGCCTTTGAGTGAGCTGATACCGCTCGCCGCAGCCGAACGACCGAGCGCAGCGAGTCA
GTGAGCGAGGA
Features (pLannotate 1.2.2; 13 found; start..end, strand, type, name):
     10..102     +  CDS            lacI (fragment): lac repressor; lacI; The lac repressor binds to the lac operator to inhibit transcription in E. coli. This inhibition can be relieved by adding lactose or isopropyl-β-D-thiogalactopyranoside (IPTG).
    115..136     +  protein_bind   CAP binding site: CAP binding activates transcription in the presence of cAMP. E. coli catabolite activator protein
    151..181     +  promoter       lac promoter: promoter for the E. coli lac operon
    189..205     +  protein_bind   lac operator: The lac repressor binds to the lac operator to inhibit transcription in E. coli. This inhibition can be relieved by adding lactose or isopropyl-β-D-thiogalactopyranoside (IPTG). lac repressor encoded by lacI
    273..374     -  CDS            tat (fragment): TAT_HV112 - Experimental evidence at protein level: Swiss-Prot protein existence level 1. Extracellular circulating Tat can be endocytosed by surrounding uninfected cells via the binding to several surface receptors such as CD26, CXCR4, heparan sulfate proteoglycans (HSPG) or LDLR. Neurons are rarely infected, but they internalize Tat via their LDLR. Through its interaction with nuclear HATs, Tat is potentially able to control the acetylation-dependent cellular gene expression. Modulates the expression of many cellular genes involved in cell survival, proliferation or in coding for cytokines o
    417..436     -  ncRNA          HIV-1 SL4: Accession: RF01382 - HIV-1 stem-loop 4 packaging signal
    442..464     -  ncRNA          HIV-1 SL3: Accession: RF01381 - HIV-1 stem-loop 3 Psi packaging signal
    563..717     +  CDS            lacZα (fragment): LacZα fragment of β-galactosidase; lacZ fragment
    723..822     -  misc_feature   bom (fragment): basis of mobility region from pBR322
    924..959     -  CDS            rop (fragment): Rop protein, which maintains plasmids at low copy number; rop
   1054..1158    +  promoter       AmpR promoter: bla
   1159..2019    +  CDS            AmpR: β-lactamase; bla; confers resistance to ampicillin, carbenicillin, and related antibiotics
   2190..2778    +  rep_origin     ori: high-copy-number ColE1/pMB1/pBR322/pUC origin of replication
