[The description below was written by a language model from this plasmid's Addgene catalogue record and pLannotate feature annotations shown in this document.]
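Description:
Seattle_IPDA_control_17_005 is a small (about 2.95 kb) bacterial cloning plasmid built on the pUCIDT Amp backbone, serving purely as a DNA template standard rather than as an expression or delivery vector. It is maintained at high copy in E. coli through a ColE1/pUC-type origin and selected with ampicillin via the β-lactamase gene and its own promoter. The remaining annotated backbone elements are typical pUC remnants: a lac promoter with CAP binding site and operator, fragments of lacI and lacZα flanking the cloning region, and short vestiges of the pBR322 bom and rop regions. None of these is intended to drive meaningful expression of the insert.

The payload is a 199 bp synthetic insert named gat_tat, carrying partial sequences for two HIV-1 clade B targets and designed from a consensus of clade B sequences. The purpose field names the targets as "gat" and tat, while the depositor comments give them as gag and tat, so "gat" appears to refer to the gag-region target. The feature table is consistent with this: it detects a fragment of the tat coding sequence and, next to it, the SL3 and SL4 stem-loops of the HIV-1 Psi packaging signal, which lie at the junction of the 5′ leader and the start of gag. According to the depositor, the plasmid was derived from a parental multi-target control plasmid in the same series by sequential PacI and NsiI digestion and religation, removing other target regions and leaving only these two. It is used as a gating control in a multiplexed droplet digital PCR assay for intact HIV-1 proviruses, defining where droplets positive for both of these amplicons fall.
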