Addgene plasmid #167351: Seattle_IPDA_control_17_005
Purpose: ddPCR gating control for droplets containing gat and tat targets
Depositing lab: Florian Hladik. Depositing organization: Fred Hutchinson Cancer Center. Publication: A highly multiplexed droplet digital PCR assay to measure the intact HIV-1 proviral reservoir. Levy CN, Hughes SM, Roychoudhury P, Reeves DB, Amstuz C, Zhu H, Huang ML, Wei Y, Bull ME, Cassidy NAJ, McClure J, Frenkel LM, Stone M, Bakkour S, Wonderlich ER, Busch MP, Deeks SG, Schiffer JT, Coombs RW, Lehman DA, Jerome KR, Hladik F. Cell Rep Med. 2021 Apr 12;2(4):100243. doi: 10.1016/j.xcrm.2021.100243. eCollection 2021 Apr 20. PubMed 33948574.
Backbone
  Vector backbone: pUCIDT Amp
  Backbone manufacturer: IDT
  Vector type: Other
Growth in bacteria
  Bacterial resistance: Ampicillin, 100 μg/mL
  Growth temperature: 37°C
  Growth strain: DH5alpha
  Copy number: High Copy
Gene/Insert
  Gene/Insert name: gat_tat
  Species: HIV-1
  Insert size (bp): 199
  Cloning method: Restriction Enzyme; 5′ cloning site NsiI (not destroyed); 3′ cloning site NsiI (destroyed during cloning)
  Sequencing primers: 5′ M13; 3′ M13
Resource information
  A portion of this plasmid was derived from a plasmid made by: based on concensus sequence from HIV-1 clade B sequences from LANL
Terms and licenses: Academic/Nonprofit Terms; Industry Terms: Not Available to Industry
Depositor comments: This plasmid has partial sequences for 2 different HIV-1 clade B genes.This plasmid is made by digesting the Seattle_IPDA_control_6_002 plasmid with PacI followed by NsiI. The plasmid is ligated and purified between each digestion step. partial sequences for 2 HIV-1 clade B targets: gag and tat
How to cite: Seattle_IPDA_control_17_005 was a gift from Florian Hladik (Addgene plasmid # 167351 ; http://n2t.net/addgene:167351 ; RRID:Addgene_167351)
